Addgene plasmid #183560: pKDR-CBh.8
Purpose: One in a series of plasmids to titrate levels of expressed protein to levels of endogenous protein (attenuated CBh promoter, Fig 3)
Depositing lab: Erik Dent. Depositing organization: University of Wisconsin, Madison. Publication: A Single Transcript Knockdown-Replacement Strategy Employing 5' UTR Secondary Structures to Precisely Titrate Rescue Protein Translation. Millette MM, Holland ED, Tenpas TJ, Dent EW. Front Genome Ed. 2022 Mar 28;4:803375. doi: 10.3389/fgeed.2022.803375. eCollection 2022. PubMed 35419562.
Backbone
  Vector backbone: pKDR
  Vector type: Mammalian Expression
Growth in bacteria
  Bacterial resistance: Ampicillin, 100 μg/mL
  Growth temperature: 37°C
  Growth strain: DH5alpha
  Copy number: High Copy
Gene/Insert
  Gene/Insert name: Attenuator Sequence 8
  Species: Other
  Promoter: CBh
  Cloning method: Gibson Cloning
Terms and licenses: Academic/Nonprofit Terms; Industry Terms: Not Available to Industry
How to cite: pKDR-CBh.8 was a gift from Erik Dent (Addgene plasmid # 183560 ; http://n2t.net/addgene:183560 ; RRID:Addgene_183560)
