[The description below was written by a language model from this plasmid's Addgene catalogue record and pLannotate feature annotations shown in this document.]
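Description:
pKDR-CBh.8 is a 6.4 kb mammalian expression plasmid built on the pKDR (knockdown-replacement) backbone. It is one member of a series designed to titrate the amount of an expressed protein so that it matches endogenous levels. It is maintained in E. coli through a high-copy ColE1/pUC-type origin and selected with ampicillin via the β-lactamase gene. The backbone also carries remnants of lac regulatory elements, an SV40 origin and an SV40 polyadenylation signal.

Expression is driven by the CBh promoter, annotated here as its three parts: a CMV enhancer, the chicken β-actin promoter and a hybrid chicken β-actin/minute virus of mice intron. The catalogued insert, "Attenuator Sequence 8", was added by Gibson cloning. It is not annotated as a feature. Based on the associated publication title, it is presumably a structured 5' UTR element that reduces translation, and it would fit in the short unannotated gap between the intron and the first open reading frame, although the record does not give its position.

Downstream, a single transcript encodes mClover3 (green/yellow), an EMCV IRES and mScarlet-I (red). These are followed by a miR-30a 3' flanking sequence and a rabbit β-globin poly(A) signal. The IRES lets mScarlet-I be translated independently of the cap-proximal reading frame, so red fluorescence can plausibly act as an internal reference for how strongly the attenuator dampens mClover3. The miR-30a context fits a miRNA-based shRNA knockdown cassette on the same transcript, but only the 3' flank is annotated and no hairpin or target is recorded. Short PGK, HBB, SV40 promoter and lacI hits are fragments and probably not functional units.
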