Features (pLannotate 1.2.2; 21 found; start..end, strand, type, name):
     12..297     +  enhancer       CMV enhancer: human cytomegalovirus immediate early enhancer; contains an 18-bp deletion relative to the standard CMV enhancer
    299..576     +  promoter       chicken β-actin promoter: No description available
    577..804     +  intron         hybrid intron: hybrid between chicken β-actin (CBA) and minute virus of mice (MMV) introns (Gray et al., 2011)
    853..1569    +  CDS            mClover3: mClover3 is a basic (constitutively fluorescent) green/yellow fluorescent protein published in 2016, derived from Aequorea victoria. It is reported to be a rapidly-maturing monomer with high acid sensitivity.
   1714..2176    +  misc_feature   IRES: internal ribosome entry site (IRES) of the encephalomyocarditis virus (EMCV)
   2256..2948    +  CDS            mScarlet-I: mScarlet-I is a basic (constitutively fluorescent) red fluorescent protein published in 2016, derived from synthetic construct. It is reported to be a rapidly-maturing monomer with moderate acid sensitivity.
   3155..3281    +  ncRNA          3' miR-30a: sequence downstream of the 71-nt precursor of the human miR-30a microRNA (Zeng et al., 2002) miRNA
   3311..3350    +  promoter       PGK promoter (fragment): mouse phosphoglycerate kinase 1 promoter
   3356..3427    +  CDS            HBB (fragment): HBB_PONPY - Experimental evidence at transcript level: Swiss-Prot protein existence level 2. Involved in oxygen transport from the lung to the various peripheral tissues. From Pongo pygmaeus (Bornean orangutan).
   3498..3553    +  polyA_signal   β-globin poly(A) signal: rabbit β-globin polyadenylation signal (Gil and Proudfoot, 1987)
   3938..3954    -  protein_bind   lac operator: The lac repressor binds to the lac operator to inhibit transcription in E. coli. This inhibition can be relieved by adding lactose or isopropyl-β-D-thiogalactopyranoside (IPTG). lac repressor encoded by lacI
   3962..3992    -  promoter       lac promoter: promoter for the E. coli lac operon
   4007..4028    -  protein_bind   CAP binding site: CAP binding activates transcription in the presence of cAMP. E. coli catabolite activator protein
   4041..4080    -  CDS            lacI (fragment): lac repressor; lacI; The lac repressor binds to the lac operator to inhibit transcription in E. coli. This inhibition can be relieved by adding lactose or isopropyl-β-D-thiogalactopyranoside (IPTG).
   4087..4109    +  promoter       SV40 promoter (fragment): SV40 enhancer and early promoter
   4133..4268    +  rep_origin     SV40 ori: SV40 origin of replication
   4288..4422    +  polyA_signal   SV40 poly(A) signal: SV40 polyadenylation signal
   4424..4478    -  CDS            lacI (fragment): lac repressor; lacI; The lac repressor binds to the lac operator to inhibit transcription in E. coli. This inhibition can be relieved by adding lactose or isopropyl-β-D-thiogalactopyranoside (IPTG).
   4661..5249    -  rep_origin     ori: high-copy-number ColE1/pMB1/pBR322/pUC origin of replication
   5420..6280    -  CDS            AmpR: β-lactamase; bla; confers resistance to ampicillin, carbenicillin, and related antibiotics
   6281..6385    -  promoter       AmpR promoter: bla
>Addgene plasmid #183560 | pKDR-CBh.8 | addgene full sequence | sequence record 365456 | Addgene NGS Result
GTCGACGTACCCGTTACATAACTTACGGTAAATGGCCCGCCTGGCTGACCGCCCAACGACCCCCGCCCAT
TGACGTCAATAGTAACGCCAATAGGGACTTTCCATTGACGTCAATGGGTGGAGTATTTACGGTAAACTGC
CCACTTGGCAGTACATCAAGTGTATCATATGCCAAGTACGCCCCCTATTGACGTCAATGACGGTAAATGG
CCCGCCTGGCATTGTGCCCAGTACATGACCTTATGGGACTTTCCTACTTGGCAGTACATCTACGTATTAG
TCATCGCTATTACCATGGTCGAGGTGAGCCCCACGTTCTGCTTCACTCTCCCCATCTCCCCCCCCTCCCC
ACCCCCAATTTTGTATTTATTTATTTTTTAATTATTTTGTGCAGCGATGGGGGCGGGGGGGGGGGGGGGG
CGCGCGCCRGGSGGGGSGGGGSGGGGSGRGGGGSGGGGSGGGGSGAGGCGGAGAGGTGCGGCGGCAGCCA
ATCAGAGCGGCGCGCTCCGAAAGTTTCCTTTTATGGCGAGGCGGCGGCGGCGGCGGCCCTATAAAAAGCG
AAGCGCGCGGCGGGCGGGAGTCGCTGCGCGCTGCCTTCGCCCCGTGCCCCGCTCCGCCGCCGCCTCGCGC
CGCCCGCCCCGGCTCTGACTGACCGCGTTACTCCCACAGGTGAGCGGGCGGGACGGCCCTTCTCCTCCGG
GCTGTAATTAGCTGAGCAAGAGGTAAGGGTTTAAGGGATGGTTGGTTGGTGGGGTATTAATGTTTAATTA
CCTGGAGCACCTGCCTGAAATCACTTTTTTTCAGGTTGGACCGGTCGGCCGCCTCGGGTATACTCCCGAG
GCGGCCGCCACCATGGTGAGCAAGGGCGAGGAGCTGTTCACCGGGGTGGTGCCCATCCTGGTCGAGCTGG
ACGGCGACGTAAACGGCCACAAGTTCAGCGTCCGCGGCGAGGGCGAGGGCGATGCCACCAACGGCAAGCT
GACCCTGAAGTTCATCTGCACCACCGGCAAGCTGCCCGTGCCCTGGCCCACCCTCGTGACCACCTTCGGC
TACGGCGTGGCCTGCTTCAGCCGCTACCCCGACCACATGAAGCAGCACGACTTCTTCAAGTCCGCCATGC
CCGAAGGCTACGTCCAGGAGCGCACCATCTCTTTCAAGGACGACGGTACCTACAAGACCCGCGCCGAGGT
GAAGTTCGAGGGCGACACCCTGGTGAACCGCATCGAGCTGAAGGGCATCGACTTCAAGGAGGACGGCAAC
ATCCTGGGGCACAAGCTGGAGTACAACTTCAACAGCCACTACGTCTATATCACGGCCGACAAGCAGAAGA
ACTGCATCAAGGCTAACTTCAAGATCCGCCACAACGTTGAGGACGGCAGCGTGCAGCTCGCCGACCACTA
CCAGCAGAACACCCCCATCGGCGACGGCCCCGTGCTGCTGCCCGACAACCACTACCTGAGCCATCAGTCC
AAGCTGAGCAAAGACCCCAACGAGAAGCGCGATCACATGGTCCTGCTGGAGTTCGTGACCGCCGCCGGGA
TTACACATGGCATGGACGAGCTGTACAAGTAGCCTGCAGGGTCACCTAAATAATTCCGCCCCCCCCTCTC
CCTCCCCCCCCCCTAACGTTACTGGCCGAAGCCGCTTGGAATAAGGCCGGTGTGCGTTTGTCTATATGTT
ATTTTCCACCATATTGCCGTCTTTTGGCAATGTGAGGGCCCGGAAACCTGGCCCTGTCTTCTTGACGAGC
ATTCCTAGGGGTCTTTCCCCTCTCGCCAAAGGAATGCAAGGTCTGTTGAATGTCGTGAAGGAAGCAGTTC
CTCTGGAAGCTTCTTGAAGACAAACAACGTCTGTAGCGACCCTTTGCAGGCAGCGGAACCCCCCACCTGG
CGACAGGTGCCTCTGCGGCCAAAAGCCACGTGTATAAGATACACCTGCAAAGGCGGCACAACCCCAGTGC
CACGTTGTGAGTTGGATAGTTGTGGAAAGAGTCAAATGGCTCTCCTCAAGCGTATTCAACAAGGGGCTGA
AGGATGCCCAGAAGGTACCCCATTGTATGGGATCTGATCTGGGGCCTCGGTGCACATGCTTTACATGTGT
TTAGTCGAGGTTAAAAAAACGTCTAGGCCCCCCGAACCACGGGGACGTGGTTTTCCTTTGAAAAACACGA
TGATAATATGGCCACAACCATGGGCTGCACCGTGAGCGCCGAGGACAAGGCGGCGGCCGAGCGCGGCTCT
GGTTCCGGCACTAGTGTGAGTAAAGGAGAGGCCGTTATAAAAGAGTTCATGCGGTTCAAGGTACACATGG
AGGGATCAATGAACGGACACGAGTTCGAAATCGAAGGGGAAGGAGAGGGCAGGCCCTATGAGGGTACTCA
GACCGCCAAACTCAAAGTGACAAAGGGAGGCCCTTTGCCTTTCTCTTGGGACATCTTGTCACCACAATTT
ATGTATGGCTCCCGAGCATTTATAAAACACCCAGCAGACATACCCGATTACTACAAGCAGTCTTTCCCAG
AAGGTTTTAAATGGGAAAGGGTCATGAACTTTGAGGATGGTGGTGCTGTGACGGTGACGCAGGATACTTC
TTTGGAGGACGGAACACTCATCTACAAGGTAAAGCTCAGGGGCACGAACTTCCCGCCGGACGGACCAGTC
ATGCAGAAAAAGACTATGGGATGGGAGGCTTCCACCGAACGGTTGTATCCCGAGGACGGTGTTTTGAAGG
GAGATATAAAAATGGCTCTTCGGCTGAAAGATGGAGGCAGATACTTGGCAGATTTTAAGACCACGTATAA
GGCAAAAAAACCAGTGCAAATGCCGGGAGCATATAACGTTGACCGCAAACTGGACATCACCTCACATAAC
GAGGATTATACAGTAGTAGAACAGTACGAAAGAAGCGAAGGGAGGCACAGCACCGGGGGTATGGATGAGC
TGTATAAGTGATAGGCATGCTGTTTGAATGAGGCTTCAGTACTTTACAGAATCGTTGCCTGCACATCTTG
GAAACACTTGCTGGGATTACTTCGACTTCTTAACCCAACAGAAGGCTCGAGAAGGTATATTGCTGTTGAC
AGTGAGCGCACTCTTTCTAGGAGGTTGTGATAGTGAAGCCACAGATGTATCACAACCTCCTAGAAAGAGT
ATGCCTACTGCCTCGGACTTCAAGGGGCTAGAATTCGAGCAATTATCTTGTTTACTAAAACTGAATACCT
TGCTATCTCTTTGATACATTTTTACAAAGCTGAATTAAAATGGTATAAATTAAATCACTTTTTTCAATTG
ACGCGTGATCTAATTCTACCGGGTAGGGGAGGCGCTTTTCCCAAGGCAGTCTGGAGCATGGCCGCACTCC
TCAGGTGCAGGCTGCCTATCAGAAGGTGGTGGCTGGTGTGGCCAATGCCCTGGCTCACAAATACCACTGA
GATCTTTTTCCCTCTGCCAAAAATTATGGGGACATCATGAAGCCCCTTGAGCATCTGACTTCTGGCTAAT
AAAGGAAATTTATTTTCATTGCAATAGTGTGTTGGAATTTTTTGTGTCTCTCACTCGGAAGGACATATGG
GAGGGCAAATCATTTAAAACATCAGAATGAGTATTTGGTTTAGAGTTTGGCAACATATGCCCATATGCTG
GCTGCCATGAACAAAGGTTGGCTATAAAGAGGTCATCAGTATATGAAACAGCCCCCTGCTGTCCATTCCT
TATTCCATAGAAAAGCCTTGACTTGAGGTTAGATTTTTTTTATATTTTGTTTTGTGTTATTTTTTTCTTT
AACATCCCTAAAATTTTCCTTACATGTTTTACTAGCCAGATTTTTCCTCCTCTCCTGACTACTCCCAGTC
ATAGCTGTCCCTCTTCTCTTATGGAGATCCCTCGACCTGCAGCCCAAGCTTGGCGTAATCATGGTCATAG
CTGTTTCCTGTGTGAAATTGTTATCCGCTCACAATTCCACACAACATACGAGCCGGAAGCATAAAGTGTA
AAGCCTGGGGTGCCTAATGAGTGAGCTAACTCACATTAATTGCGTTGCGCTCACTGCCCGCTTTCCAGTC
GGGAAACCTGTCGTGCCAGCGGATCCGCATCTCAATTAGTCAGCAACCATAGTCCCGCCCCTAACTCCGC
CCATCCCGCCCCTAACTCCGCCCAGTTCCGCCCATTCTCCGCCCCATGGCTGACTAATTTTTTTTATTTA
TGCAGAGGCCGAGGCCGCCTCGGCCTCTGAGCTATTCCAGAAGTAGTGAGGAGGCTTTTTTGGAGGCCTA
GGCTTTTGCAAAAAGCTAACTTGTTTATTGCAGCTTATAATGGTTACAAATAAAGCAATAGCATCACAAA
TTTCACAAATAAAGCATTTTTTTCACTGCATTCTAGTTGTGGTTTGTCCAAACTCATCAATGTATCTTAT
CATGTCTGGATCCGCTGCATTAATGAATCGGCCAACGCGCGGGGAGAGGCGGTTTGCGTATTGGGCGCTC
TTCCGCTTCCTCGCTCACTGACTCGCTGCGCTCGGTCGTTCGGCTGCGGCGAGCGGTATCAGCTCACTCA
AAGGCGGTAATACGGTTATCCACAGAATCAGGGGATAACGCAGGAAAGAACATGTGAGCAAAAGGCCAGC
AAAAGGCCAGGAACCGTAAAAAGGCCGCGTTGCTGGCGTTTTTCCATAGGCTCCGCCCCCCTGACGAGCA
TCACAAAAATCGACGCTCAAGTCAGAGGTGGCGAAACCCGACAGGACTATAAAGATACCAGGCGTTTCCC
CCTGGAAGCTCCCTCGTGCGCTCTCCTGTTCCGACCCTGCCGCTTACCGGATACCTGTCCGCCTTTCTCC
CTTCGGGAAGCGTGGCGCTTTCTCATAGCTCACGCTGTAGGTATCTCAGTTCGGTGTAGGTCGTTCGCTC
CAAGCTGGGCTGTGTGCACGAACCCCCCGTTCAGCCCGACCGCTGCGCCTTATCCGGTAACTATCGTCTT
GAGTCCAACCCGGTAAGACACGACTTATCGCCACTGGCAGCAGCCACTGGTAACAGGATTAGCAGAGCGA
GGTATGTAGGCGGTGCTACAGAGTTCTTGAAGTGGTGGCCTAACTACGGCTACACTAGAAGAACAGTATT
TGGTATCTGCGCTCTGCTGAAGCCAGTTACCTTCGGAAAAAGAGTTGGTAGCTCTTGATCCGGCAAACAA
ACCACCGCTGGTAGCGGTGGTTTTTTTGTTTGCAAGCAGCAGATTACGCGCAGAAAAAAAGGATCTCAAG
AAGATCCTTTGATCTTTTCTACGGGGTCTGACGCTCAGTGGAACGAAAACTCACGTTAAGGGATTTTGGT
CATGAGATTATCAAAAAGGATCTTCACCTAGATCCTTTTAAATTAAAAATGAAGTTTTAAATCAATCTAA
AGTATATATGAGTAAACTTGGTCTGACAGTTACCAATGCTTAATCAGTGAGGCACCTATCTCAGCGATCT
GTCTATTTCGTTCATCCATAGTTGCCTGACTCCCCGTCGTGTAGATAACTACGATACGGGAGGGCTTACC
ATCTGGCCCCAGTGCTGCAATGATACCGCGAGACCCACGCTCACCGGCTCCAGATTTATCAGCAATAAAC
CAGCCAGCCGGAAGGGCCGAGCGCAGAAGTGGTCCTGCAACTTTATCCGCCTCCATCCAGTCTATTAATT
GTTGCCGGGAAGCTAGAGTAAGTAGTTCGCCAGTTAATAGTTTGCGCAACGTTGTTGCCATTGCTACAGG
CATCGTGGTGTCACGCTCGTCGTTTGGTATGGCTTCATTCAGCTCCGGTTCCCAACGATCAAGGCGAGTT
ACATGATCCCCCATGTTGTGCAAAAAAGCGGTTAGCTCCTTCGGTCCTCCGATCGTTGTCAGAAGTAAGT
TGGCCGCAGTGTTATCACTCATGGTTATGGCAGCACTGCATAATTCTCTTACTGTCATGCCATCCGTAAG
ATGCTTTTCTGTGACTGGTGAGTACTCAACCAAGTCATTCTGAGAATAGTGTATGCGGCGACCGAGTTGC
TCTTGCCCGGCGTCAATACGGGATAATACCGCGCCACATAGCAGAACTTTAAAAGTGCTCATCATTGGAA
AACGTTCTTCGGGGCGAAAACTCTCAAGGATCTTACCGCTGTTGAGATCCAGTTCGATGTAACCCACTCG
TGCACCCAACTGATCTTCAGCATCTTTTACTTTCACCAGCGTTTCTGGGTGAGCAAAAACAGGAAGGCAA
AATGCCGCAAAAAAGGGAATAAGGGCGACACGGAAATGTTGAATACTCATACTCTTCCTTTTTCAATATT
ATTGAAGCATTTATCAGGGTTATTGTCTCATGAGCGGATACATATTTGAATGTATTTAGAAAAATAAACA
AATAGGGGTTCCGCGCACATTTCCCCGAAAAGTGCCACCTG
